>Addgene plasmid #174438 | pcDNA3-cytoEKAR4 | addgene full sequence | sequence record 367724 | Addgene NGS Result
GACGGATCGGGAGATCTCCCGATCCCCTATGGTGCACTCTCAGTACAATCTGCTCTGATGCCGCATAGTT
AAGCCAGTATCTGCTCCCTGCTTGTGTGTTGGAGGTCGCTGAGTAGTGCGCGAGCAAAATTTAAGCTACA
ACAAGGCAAGGCTTGACCGACAATTGCATGAAGAATCTGCTTAGGGTTAGGCGTTTTGCGCTGCTTCGCG
ATGTACGGGCCAGATATACGCGTTGACATTGATTATTGACTAGTTATTAATAGTAATCAATTACGGGGTC
ATTAGTTCATAGCCCATATATGGAGTTCCGCGTTACATAACTTACGGTAAATGGCCCGCCTGGCTGACCG
CCCAACGACCCCCGCCCATTGACGTCAATAATGACGTATGTTCCCATAGTAACGCCAATAGGGACTTTCC
ATTGACGTCAATGGGTGGAGTATTTACGGTAAACTGCCCACTTGGCAGTACATCAAGTGTATCATATGCC
AAGTACGCCCCCTATTGACGTCAATGACGGTAAATGGCCCGCCTGGCATTATGCCCAGTACATGACCTTA
TGGGACTTTCCTACTTGGCAGTACATCTACGTATTAGTCATCGCTATTACCATGGTGATGCGGTTTTGGC
AGTACATCAATGGGCGTGGATAGCGGTTTGACTCACGGGGATTTCCAAGTCTCCACCCCATTGACGTCAA
TGGGAGTTTGTTTTGGCACCAAAATCAACGGGACTTTCCAAAATGTCGTAACAACTCCGCCCCATTGACG
CAAATGGGCGGTAGGCGTGTACGGTGGGAGGTCTATATAAGCAGAGCTCTCTGGCTAACTAGAGAACCCA
CTGCTTACTGGCTTATCGAAATTAATACGACTCACTATAGGGAGACCCAAGCTTGCGGCCGCCACCATGG
TGCGGGGTTCTCATCATCATCATCATCATGGTATGGCTAGCATGACTGGTGGACAGCAAATGGGTCGGGA
TCTGTACGACGATGACGATAAGGATCCCATGGTGAGCAAGGGCGAGGAGCTGTTCACCGGGGTGGTGCCC
ATCCTGGTCGAGCTGGACGGCGACGTAAACGGCCACAGGTTCAGCGTGTCCGGCGAGGGCGAGGGCGATG
CCACCTACGGCAAGCTGACCCTGAAGTTCATCTGCACCACCGGCAAGCTGCCCGTGCCCTGGCCCACCCT
CGTGACCACCCTGACCTGGGGCGTGCAGTGCTTCAGCCGCTACCCCGACCACATGAAGCAGCACGACTTC
TTCAAGTCCGCCATGCCCGAAGGCTACGTCCAGGAGCGTACCATCTTCTTCAAGGACGACGGCAACTACA
AGACCCGCGCCGAGGTGAAGTTCGAGGGCGACACCCTGGTGAACCGCATCGAGCTGAAGGGCATCGACTT
CAAGGAGGACGGCAACATCCTGGGGCACAAGCTGGAGTACAACTACATCAGCCACAACGTCTATATCACC
GCCGACAAGCAGAAGAACGGCATCAAGGCCCACTTCAAGATCCGCCACAACATCGAGGACGGCAGCGTGC
AGCTCGCCGACCACTACCAGCAGAACACCCCCATCGGCGACGGCCCCGTGCTGCTGCCCGACAACCACTA
CCTGAGCACCCAGTCCGCCCTGAGCAAAGACCCCAACGAGAAGCGCGATCACATGGTCCTGCTGGAGTTC
GTGACCGCCGCCCGCATGCACATGGCGGACGAGGAGAAGCTGCCGCCCGGCTGGGAGAAGCGCATGAGCC
GCAGCTCAGGCCGAGTGTACTACTTCAACCACATCACTAACGCCAGCCAGTGGGAGCGGCCCAGCGGCAA
CAGCAGCAGTGGTGGCAAAAACGGGCAGGGGGAGCCTGCCAGGGGTACCAGTGCTGGTGGTAGTGCTGGT
GGTAGTGCTGGTGGTAGTGCTGGTGGTAGTGCTGGTGGTTCCGGCAGTGCTGGTGGTAGTGCTGGTGGTA
GTACCAGTGCTGGTGGTAGTGCTGGTGGTAGTGCTGGTGGTAGTGCTGGTGGTAGTGCTGGTGGTTCCGG
CAGTGCTGGTGGTAGTGCTGGTGGTAGTACCAGTGCTGGTGGTAGTGCTGGTGGTAGTGCTGGTGGTAGT
GCTGGTGGTAGTGCTGGTGGTTCCGGCAGTGCTGGTGGTAGTGCTGGTGGTAGTACCAGTGCTGGTGGTA
GTGCTGGTGGTAGTGCTGGTGGTAGTGCTGGTGGTAGTGCTGGTGGTTCCGGACCAGATGTCCCTAGAAC
TCCAGTGGATAAAGCAAAGCTGTCATTCCAATTCCCCCGCGCACGGGAGCTCATGTCTAAAGGTGAAGAA
TTATTCACCGGCGTGGTGCCCATCCTGGTGGAGCTGGACGGCGACGTGAACGGCCACAAGTTCAGCGTGA
GCGGCGAGGGCGAGGGCGACGCCACCTACGGCAAGCTGACCCTGAAGCTGCTGTGCACCACCGGCAAGCT
GCCCGTGCCCTGGCCCACCCTGGTGACCACCCTGGGCTACGGCGTGCAGTGCTTCGCCCGGTACCCCGAC
CACATGAAGCAGCACGACTTCTTCAAGAGCGCCATGCCCGAGGGCTACGTGCAGGAGCGGACCATCTTCT
TCAAGGACGACGGCAACTACAAGACCCGGGCCGAGGTGAAGTTCGAGGGCGACACCCTGGTGAACCGGAT
CGAGCTGAAGGGCATCGACTTCAAGGAGGACAGCAACATCCTGGGCCACAAGCTGGAGTACAACTACAAC
AGCCACAACGTGTACATCACCGCCGACAAGCAGAAGAACGGCATCAAGGCCAACTTCAAGATCCGGCACA
ACATCGAGGACGGCGGCGTGCAGCTGGCCGACCACTACCAGCAGAACACCCCCATCGGCGACGGCCCCGT
GCTGCTGCCCGATAACCACTACCTGAGCTACCAGAGCGCCCTGTTCAAGGACCCCAACGAGAAGCGGGAC
CACATGGTGCTGCTGGAGTTCCTGACCGCCGCCGGCATCACCGAGGGTATGAATGAATTGTACAAAGAAT
TCCTGCCCCCCCTGGAGCGCCTGACCCTGTAATCTAGAGGGCCCTATTCTATAGTGTCACCTAAATGCTA
GAGCTCGCTGATCAGCCTCGACTGTGCCTTCTAGTTGCCAGCCATCTGTTGTTTGCCCCTCCCCCGTGCC
TTCCTTGACCCTGGAAGGTGCCACTCCCACTGTCCTTTCCTAATAAAATGAGGAAATTGCATCGCATTGT
CTGAGTAGGTGTCATTCTATTCTGGGGGGTGGGGTGGGGCAGGACAGCAAGGGGGAGGATTGGGAAGACA
ATAGCAGGCATGCTGGGGATGCGGTGGGCTCTATGGCTTCTGAGGCGGAAAGAACCAGCTGGGGCTCTAG
GGGGTATCCCC
[124 nt withheld, positions 3372-3495]
C
[91 nt withheld, positions 3497-3587]
A
[49 nt withheld, positions 3589-3637]
CCTTTGACGTTGGAGTCCACGTTCTTT
[37 nt withheld, positions 3665-3701]
ACCCTATCTCGGTCTATTCTTTTGATTTATAAGGGATTTTGCCGATTTCGGCCTATTGGTTAAAAAATGA
GCTGATTTAACAAAAATTTAACGCGAATTAATTCTGTGGAATGTGTGTCAGTTAGGGTGTGGAAAGTCCC
CAGGCTCCCCAGCAGGCAGAAGTATGCAAAGCATGCATCTCAATTAGTCAGCAACCAGGTGTGGAAAGTC
CCCAGGCTCCCCAGCAGGCAGAAGTATGCAAAGCATGCATCTCAATTAGTCAGCAACCATAGTCCCGCCC
CTAACTCCGCCCATCCCGCCCCTAACTCCGCCCAGTTCCGCCCATTCTCCGCCCCATGGCTGACTAATTT
TTTTTATTTATGCAGAGGCCGAGGCCGCCTCTGCCTCTGAGCTATTCCAGAAGTAGTGAGGAGGCTTTTT
TGGAGGCCTAGGCTTTTGCAAAAAGCTCCCGGGAGCTTGTATATCCATTTTCGGATCTGATCAAGAGACA
GGATGAGGATCGTTTCGCATGATTGAACAAGATGGATTGCACGCAGGTTCTCCGGCCGCTTGGGTGGAGA
GGCTATTCGGCTATGACTGGGCACAACAGACAATCGGCTGCTCTGATGCCGCCGTGTTCCGGCTGTCAGC
GCAGGGGCGCCCGGTTCTTTTTGTCAAGACCGACCTGTCCGGTGCCCTGAATGAACTGCAGGACGAGGCA
GCGCGGCTATCGTGGCTGGCCACGACGGGCGTTCCTTGCGCAGCTGTGCTCGACGTTGTCACTGAAGCGG
GAAGGGACTGGCTGCTATTGGGCGAAGTGCCGGGGCAGGATCTCCTGTCATCTCACCTTGCTCCTGCCGA
GAAAGTATCCATCATGGCTGATGCAATGCGGCGGCTGCATACGCTTGATCCGGCTACCTGCCCATTCGAC
CACCAAGCGAAACATCGCATCGAGCGAGCACGTACTCGGATGGAAGCCGGTCTTGTCGATCAGGATGATC
TGGACGAAGAGCATCAGGGGCTCGCGCCAGCCGAACTGTTCGCCAGGCTCAAGGCGCGCATGCCCGACGG
CGAGGATCTCGTCGTGACCCATGGCGATGCCTGCTTGCCGAATATCATGGTGGAAAATGGCCGCTTTTCT
GGATTCATCGACTGTGGCCGGCTGGGTGTGGCGGACCGCTATCAGGACATAGCGTTGGCTACCCGTGATA
TTGCTGAAGAGCTTGGCGGCGAATGGGCTGACCGCTTCCTCGTGCTTTACGGTATCGCCGCTCCCGATTC
GCAGCGCATCGCCTTCTATCGCCTTCTTGACGAGTTCTTCTGAGCGGGACTCTGGGGTTCGAAATGACCG
ACCAAGCGACGCCCAACCTGCCATCACGAGATTTCGATTCCACCGCCGCCTTCTATGAAAGGTTGGGCTT
CGGAATCGTTTTCCGGGACGCCGGCTGGATGATCCTCCAGCGCGGGGATCTCATGCTGGAGTTCTTCGCC
CACCCCAACTTGTTTATTGCAGCTTATAATGGTTACAAATAAAGCAATAGCATCACAAATTTCACAAATA
AAGCATTTTTTTCACTGCATTCTAGTTGTGGTTTGTCCAAACTCATCAATGTATCTTATCATGTCTGTAT
ACCGTCGACCTCTAGCTAGAGCTTGGCGTAATCATGGTCATAGCTGTTTCCTGTGTGAAATTGTTATCCG
CTCACAATTCCACACAACATACGAGCCGGAAGCATAAAGTGTAAAGCCTGGGGTGCCTAATGAGTGAGCT
AACTCACATTAATTGCGTTGCGCTCACTGCCCGCTTTCCAGTCGGGAAACCTGTCGTGCCAGCTGCATTA
ATGAATCGGCCAACGCGCGGGGAGAGGCGGTTTGCGTATTGGGCGCTCTTCCGCTTCCTCGCTCACTGAC
TCGCTGCGCTCGGTCGTTCGGCTGCGGCGAGCGGTATCAGCTCACTCAAAGGCGGTAATACGGTTATCCA
CAGAATCAGGGGATAACGCAGGAAAGAACATGTGAGCAAAAGGCCAGCAAAAGGCCAGGAACCGTAAAAA
GGCCGCGTTGCTGGCGTTTTTCCATAGGCTCCGCCCCCCTGACGAGCATCACAAAAATCGACGCTCAAGT
CAGAGGTGGCGAAACCCGACAGGACTATAAAGATACCAGGCGTTTCCCCCTGGAAGCTCCCTCGTGCGCT
CTCCTGTTCCGACCCTGCCGCTTACCGGATACCTGTCCGCCTTTCTCCCTTCGGGAAGCGTGGCGCTTTC
TCATAGCTCACGCTGTAGGTATCTCAGTTCGGTGTAGGTCGTTCGCTCCAAGCTGGGCTGTGTGCACGAA
CCCCCCGTTCAGCCCGACCGCTGCGCCTTATCCGGTAACTATCGTCTTGAGTCCAACCCGGTAAGACACG
ACTTATCGCCACTGGCAGCAGCCACTGGTAACAGGATTAGCAGAGCGAGGTATGTAGGCGGTGCTACAGA
GTTCTTGAAGTGGTGGCCTAACTACGGCTACACTAGAAGAACAGTATTTGGTATCTGCGCTCTGCTGAAG
CCAGTTACCTTCGGAAAAAGAGTTGGTAGCTCTTGATCCGGCAAACAAACCACCGCTGGTAGCGGTGGTT
TTTTTGTTTGCAAGCAGCAGATTACGCGCAGAAAAAAAGGATCTCAAGAAGATCCTTTGATCTTTTCTAC
GGGGTCTGACGCTCAGTGGAACGAAAACTCACGTTAAGGGATTTTGGTCATGAGATTATCAAAAAGGATC
TTCACCTAGATCCTTTTAAATTAAAAATGAAGTTTTAAATCAATCTAAAGTATATATGAGTAAACTTGGT
CTGACAGTTACCAATGCTTAATCAGTGAGGCACCTATCTCAGCGATCTGTCTATTTCGTTCATCCATAGT
TGCCTGACTCCCCGTCGTGTAGATAACTACGATACGGGAGGGCTTACCATCTGGCCCCAGTGCTGCAATG
ATACCGCGAGACCCACGCTCACCGGCTCCAGATTTATCAGCAATAAACCAGCCAGCCGGAAGGGCCGAGC
GCAGAAGTGGTCCTGCAACTTTATCCGCCTCCATCCAGTCTATTAATTGTTGCCGGGAAGCTAGAGTAAG
TAGTTCGCCAGTTAATAGTTTGCGCAACGTTGTTGCCATTGCTACAGGCATCGTGGTGTCACGCTCGTCG
TTTGGTATGGCTTCATTCAGCTCCGGTTCCCAACGATCAAGGCGAGTTACATGATCCCCCATGTTGTGCA
AAAAAGCGGTTAGCTCCTTCGGTCCTCCGATCGTTGTCAGAAGTAAGTTGGCCGCAGTGTTATCACTCAT
GGTTATGGCAGCACTGCATAATTCTCTTACTGTCATGCCATCCGTAAGATGCTTTTCTGTGACTGGTGAG
TACTCAACCAAGTCATTCTGAGAATAGTGTATGCGGCGACCGAGTTGCTCTTGCCCGGCGTCAATACGGG
ATAATACCGCGCCACATAGCAGAACTTTAAAAGTGCTCATCATTGGAAAACGTTCTTCGGGGCGAAAACT
CTCAAGGATCTTACCGCTGTTGAGATCCAGTTCGATGTAACCCACTCGTGCACCCAACTGATCTTCAGCA
TCTTTTACTTTCACCAGCGTTTCTGGGTGAGCAAAAACAGGAAGGCAAAATGCCGCAAAAAAGGGAATAA
GGGCGACACGGAAATGTTGAATACTCATACTCTTCCTTTTTCAATATTATTGAAGCATTTATCAGGGTTA
TTGTCTCATGAGCGGATACATATTTGAATGTATTTAGAAAAATAAACAAATAGGGGTTCCGCGCACATTT
CCCCGAAAAGTGCCACCTGACGTC
Features (pLannotate 1.2.2; 27 found; start..end, strand, type, name):
     28..80      -  misc_feature   bom (fragment): basis of mobility region from pBR322
    235..614     +  enhancer       CMV enhancer: human cytomegalovirus immediate early enhancer
    615..818     +  promoter       CMV promoter: human cytomegalovirus (CMV) immediate early promoter
    814..847     +  LTR            5' LTR (truncated) (fragment): truncated 5' long terminal repeat (LTR) from HIV-1
    863..881     +  promoter       T7 promoter: promoter for bacteriophage T7 RNA polymerase
    922..942     +  CDS            capTEV™ (fragment): composite tag for in vivo biotinylation, TEV protease cleavage, and 6xHis tagging
    943..975     +  CDS            T7 tag (gene 10 leader): leader peptide from bacteriophage T7 gene 10 promotes efficient translation in E. coli
    979..1002    +  CDS            Xpress™ tag: Xpress™ epitope tag, including an enterokinase recognition and cleavage site
   1009..1716    +  CDS            ECFP: ECFP is a basic (constitutively fluorescent) cyan fluorescent protein published in 1996, derived from Aequorea victoria. It has low acid sensitivity.
   1702..1863    +  CDS            PIN1 (fragment): PIN1_HUMAN - Experimental evidence at protein level: Swiss-Prot protein existence level 1. Peptidyl-prolyl cis/trans isomerase (PPIase) that binds to and isomerizes specific phosphorylated Ser/Thr-Pro (pSer/Thr-Pro) motifs (PubMed:21497122, PubMed:23623683, PubMed:29686383). By inducing conformational changes in a subset of phosphorylated proteins, acts as a molecular switch in multiple cellular processes (PubMed:21497122, PubMed:22033920, PubMed:23623683). Displays a preference for acidic residues located N-terminally to the proline bond to be isomerized. Regulates mitosis presumably by inter
   2290..3006    +  CDS            YPet: YPet is a basic (constitutively fluorescent) yellow fluorescent protein published in 2005, derived from Aequorea victoria. It has moderate acid sensitivity.
   3013..3039    +  CDS            NES: nuclear export signal from the HIV Rev protein (Fischer et al., 1995)
   3058..3076    -  promoter       SP6 promoter: promoter for bacteriophage SP6 RNA polymerase
   3102..3326    +  polyA_signal   bGH poly(A) signal: bovine growth hormone polyadenylation signal
   3330..3351    +  promoter       SV40 promoter (fragment): SV40 enhancer and early promoter
   3372..3800    +  rep_origin     f1 ori (sequence partly withheld): f1 bacteriophage origin of replication; arrow indicates direction of (+) strand synthesis
   3814..4143    +  promoter       SV40 promoter: SV40 enhancer and early promoter
   4210..5001    +  CDS            neo: KKA2_KLEPN - Also known as kan, nptII. Experimental evidence at protein level: Swiss-Prot protein existence level 1. Resistance to kanamycin, neomycin, paromomycin, ribostamycin, butirosin and gentamicin B. From Klebsiella pneumoniae.
   5025..5183    +  CDS            ble (fragment): BLE_KLEPN - Experimental evidence at protein level: Swiss-Prot protein existence level 1. Binding protein with a strong affinity to the bleomycin family of antibiotics. Binds to CL990; an antimitotic-antibiotic compound. From Klebsiella pneumoniae.
   5178..5299    +  polyA_signal   SV40 poly(A) signal: SV40 polyadenylation signal
   5372..5388    -  protein_bind   lac operator: The lac repressor binds to the lac operator to inhibit transcription in E. coli. This inhibition can be relieved by adding lactose or isopropyl-β-D-thiogalactopyranoside (IPTG). lac repressor encoded by lacI
   5396..5426    -  promoter       lac promoter: promoter for the E. coli lac operon
   5441..5462    -  protein_bind   CAP binding site: CAP binding activates transcription in the presence of cAMP. E. coli catabolite activator protein
   5475..5567    -  CDS            lacI (fragment): lac repressor; lacI; The lac repressor binds to the lac operator to inhibit transcription in E. coli. This inhibition can be relieved by adding lactose or isopropyl-β-D-thiogalactopyranoside (IPTG).
   5750..6338    -  rep_origin     ori: high-copy-number ColE1/pMB1/pBR322/pUC origin of replication
   6509..7369    -  CDS            AmpR: β-lactamase; bla; confers resistance to ampicillin, carbenicillin, and related antibiotics
   7370..7474    -  promoter       AmpR promoter: bla
