[The description below was written by a language model from this plasmid's Addgene catalogue record and pLannotate feature annotations shown in this document.]
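Description:
pcDNA3-cytoEKAR4 is a mammalian expression plasmid of about 7.5 kb, built on the pcDNA3 backbone, that encodes a cytosol-targeted version of the EKAR4 biosensor (also called EKAR4-NES). In bacteria it is maintained at high copy through a ColE1/pUC-type origin and selected with ampicillin via the β-lactamase gene. An f1 origin is also present. For mammalian cells, an SV40 early promoter drives a neomycin phosphotransferase cassette ending in an SV40 polyadenylation signal, which allows G418 selection of stable transfectants.

The roughly 2 kb insert was cloned between BamHI and XbaI sites, downstream of the CMV immediate-early enhancer and promoter and upstream of the bovine growth hormone polyadenylation signal. T7 and SP6 phage promoters flank the insert. The open reading frame begins with backbone-derived N-terminal tags: a 6xHis tag, the T7 gene 10 leader and an Xpress epitope with its enterokinase site. These are followed by an ECFP-family cyan fluorescent protein, a fragment of human PIN1 and the yellow fluorescent protein YPet. A stretch between the PIN1 fragment and YPet is unannotated, and the record does not say what it contains. PIN1 binds phosphorylated Ser/Thr-Pro motifs, so flanking such a fragment with a cyan/yellow pair is the arrangement typical of a FRET-based kinase activity reporter. The name and the associated publication point to ERK as the kinase being monitored.

A C-terminal nuclear export signal derived from HIV Rev keeps the sensor out of the nucleus. This restricts the readout to the cytosolic pool of kinase activity and allows comparison with sensors targeted to other compartments in live-cell imaging. Some short annotated fragments, such as the truncated HIV LTR, capTEV, ble and lacI matches, are probably incidental similarity hits rather than functional parts.
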