Addgene plasmid #174438: pcDNA3-cytoEKAR4
Purpose: Cytosol-targeted EKAR4.
Depositing lab: Jin Zhang. Publication: Signaling diversity enabled by Rap1-regulated plasma membrane ERK with distinct temporal dynamics. Keyes J, Ganesan A, Molinar-Inglis O, Hamidzadeh A, Zhang J, Ling M, Trejo J, Levchenko A, Zhang J. Elife. 2020 May 26;9. pii: 57410. doi: 10.7554/eLife.57410. PubMed 32452765.
Backbone
  Vector backbone: pcDNA3
  Backbone manufacturer: Invitrogen
  Backbone size w/o insert (bp): 5472
  Total vector size (bp): 7506
  Vector type: Mammalian Expression
  Selectable markers: Neomycin (select with G418)
Growth in bacteria
  Bacterial resistance: Ampicillin, 100 μg/mL
  Growth temperature: 37°C
  Growth strain: DH5alpha
  Copy number: High Copy
Gene/Insert
  Gene/Insert name: cytoEKAR4 (alt name: EKAR4-NES)
  Insert size (bp): 2034
  Promoter: CMV
  Tag / fusion protein: 6xHIS - T7 tag (gene 10 leader) - Xpress (TM) tag (N terminal on backbone); Nuclear export signal (C terminal on insert)
  Cloning method: Restriction Enzyme; 5′ cloning site BamHI (not destroyed); 3′ cloning site XbaI (not destroyed)
  Sequencing primers: 5′ CMV forward; 3′ BGH reverse
Terms and licenses: Academic/Nonprofit Terms; Industry Terms: Not Available to Industry
How to cite: pcDNA3-cytoEKAR4 was a gift from Jin Zhang (Addgene plasmid # 174438 ; http://n2t.net/addgene:174438 ; RRID:Addgene_174438)
